Addgene plasmid #239337: pmBaoJin_I3
Purpose: Expresses the I3-01 nanocage subunit N-terminally tagged with mBaoJin in mammalian cells. Assembles into nanocages tagged with 60 FPs.
Depositing lab: Torsten Wittmann. Depositing organization: University of California, San Francisco (UCSF). Publication: Quantitative comparison of fluorescent proteins using protein nanocages in live cells. Viola G, Ibrahim YW, Jacobs KA, Lemiere J, Kutys ML, Wittmann T. J Cell Sci. 2025 May 15;138(10):jcs263858. doi: 10.1242/jcs.263858. Epub 2025 May 21. PubMed 40326462.
Backbone
  Vector backbone: pEGFP
  Backbone size w/o insert (bp): 4000
  Total vector size (bp): 5363
  Vector type: Mammalian Expression
  Selectable markers: Neomycin (select with G418)
Growth in bacteria
  Bacterial resistance: Kanamycin, 50 μg/mL
  Growth temperature: 37°C
  Growth strain: DH5alpha
  Copy number: High Copy
Gene/Insert
  Gene/Insert name: I3-01 (alt name: I3 nanocage subunit)
  Species: Synthetic
  Insert size (bp): 609
  Mutation: K129A
  Promoter: CMV
  Tag / fusion protein: mBaoJin (N terminal on insert)
  Cloning method: Gibson Cloning
  Sequencing primers: 5′ NA
Terms and licenses: Academic/Nonprofit Terms; Industry Terms: Not Available to Industry
How to cite: pmBaoJin_I3 was a gift from Torsten Wittmann (Addgene plasmid # 239337 ; http://n2t.net/addgene:239337 ; RRID:Addgene_239337)
