[The description below was written by a language model from this plasmid's Addgene catalogue record and pLannotate feature annotations shown in this document.]
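Description:
pmBaoJin_I3 is a 5,363 bp mammalian expression plasmid built on a pEGFP-type backbone. It is propagated in E. coli at high copy from a ColE1/pUC-type origin and also carries an f1 phage origin. A single Tn5 NeoR/KanR (aminoglycoside phosphotransferase) gene serves both hosts. The bacterial AmpR (bla) promoter drives it for kanamycin selection, and the adjacent SV40 enhancer/early promoter drives it in mammalian cells for G418 selection, with an HSV TK polyadenylation signal downstream.

The payload is a fusion protein expressed from the human CMV immediate-early enhancer and promoter and terminated by the SV40 poly(A) signal. The fluorescent protein mBaoJin is fused to the N terminus of I3-01, a synthetic, computationally designed nanocage subunit of 609 bp that here carries a K129A mutation. The insert was assembled by Gibson cloning. The automated annotation does not recognise either part by name. The region immediately downstream of the promoter and multiple cloning site is labelled as a "Jred" fragment, most likely a homology-based match to the mBaoJin coding sequence. The stretch that follows, up to the SV40 sequences, is essentially unannotated and presumably holds I3-01. The short "VC155", "large T antigen", "ble" and "bGH poly(A)" fragment calls look like partial matches in linker or backbone sequence rather than functional elements.

When expressed in mammalian cells, the subunits self-assemble into nanocages that each display 60 copies of the fluorescent protein. This gives discrete particles with a defined fluorophore number. According to the record, such constructs are used for quantitative comparison of fluorescent proteins in live cells.
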