Features (pLannotate 1.2.2; 15 found; start..end, strand, type, name):
      1..589     +  rep_origin     ori: high-copy-number ColE1/pMB1/pBR322/pUC origin of replication
    764..1067    +  enhancer       CMV enhancer: human cytomegalovirus immediate early enhancer
   1068..1271    +  promoter       CMV promoter: human cytomegalovirus (CMV) immediate early promoter
   1312..1368    +  misc_feature   MCS: multiple cloning site
   1425..2057    +  CDS            Jred (fragment): Jred is a basic (constitutively fluorescent) red fluorescent protein published in 2004, derived from Anthoathecata. It has low acid sensitivity.
   2064..2080    +  CDS            VC155 (fragment): C-terminal fragment of mVenus for use in bimolecular fluorescence complementation (BiFC) (Kodama and Hu, 2010)
   2748..2831    +  CDS            large T antigen (fragment): large T antigen from SV40 (simian virus 40)
   2854..2975    +  polyA_signal   SV40 poly(A) signal: SV40 polyadenylation signal
   3009..3437    -  rep_origin     f1 ori (sequence partly withheld): f1 bacteriophage origin of replication; arrow indicates direction of (+) strand synthesis
   3464..3568    +  promoter       AmpR promoter: bla
   3570..3927    +  promoter       SV40 promoter: SV40 enhancer and early promoter
   3962..4756    +  CDS            NeoR/KanR: aminoglycoside phosphotransferase from Tn5; aph(3')-II (or nptII); confers resistance to neomycin, kanamycin, and G418 (Geneticin®)
   4777..4929    +  CDS            ble (fragment): BLE_KLEPN - Experimental evidence at protein level: Swiss-Prot protein existence level 1. Binding protein with a strong affinity to the bleomycin family of antibiotics. Binds to CL990; an antimitotic-antibiotic compound. From Klebsiella pneumoniae.
   4988..5035    +  polyA_signal   HSV TK poly(A) signal: herpes simplex virus thymidine kinase polyadenylation signal (Cole and Stacy, 1985)
   5126..5142    -  polyA_signal   bGH poly(A) signal (fragment): bovine growth hormone polyadenylation signal
>Addgene plasmid #239337 | pmBaoJin_I3 | addgene full sequence | sequence record 474360 | Addgene NGS Result
TTGAGATCCTTTTTTTCTGCGCGTAATCTGCTGCTTGCAAACAAAAAAACCACCGCTACCAGCGGTGGTT
TGTTTGCCGGATCAAGAGCTACCAACTCTTTTTCCGAAGGTAACTGGCTTCAGCAGAGCGCAGATACCAA
ATACTGTTCTTCTAGTGTAGCCGTAGTTAGGCCACCACTTCAAGAACTCTGTAGCACCGCCTACATACCT
CGCTCTGCTAATCCTGTTACCAGTGGCTGCTGCCAGTGGCGATAAGTCGTGTCTTACCGGGTTGGACTCA
AGACGATAGTTACCGGATAAGGCGCAGCGGTCGGGCTGAACGGGGGGTTCGTGCACACAGCCCAGCTTGG
AGCGAACGACCTACACCGAACTGAGATACCTACAGCGTGAGCTATGAGAAAGCGCCACGCTTCCCGAAGG
GAGAAAGGCGGACAGGTATCCGGTAAGCGGCAGGGTCGGAACAGGAGAGCGCACGAGGGAGCTTCCAGGG
GGAAACGCCTGGTATCTTTATAGTCCTGTCGGGTTTCGCCACCTCTGACTTGAGCGTCGATTTTTGTGAT
GCTCGTCAGGGGGGCGGAGCCTATGGAAAAACGCCAGCAACGCGGCCTTTTTACGGTTCCTGGCCTTTTG
CTGGCCTTTTGCTCACATGTTCTTTCCTGCGTTATCCCCTGATTCTGTGGATAACCGTATTACCGCCATG
CATTAGTTATTAATAGTAATCAATTACGGGGTCATTAGTTCATAGCCCATATATGGAGTTCCGCGTTACA
TAACTTACGGTAAATGGCCCGCCTGGCTGACCGCCCAACGACCCCCGCCCATTGACGTCAATAATGACGT
ATGTTCCCATAGTAACGCCAATAGGGACTTTCCATTGACGTCAATGGGTGGAGTATTTACGGTAAACTGC
CCACTTGGCAGTACATCAAGTGTATCATATGCCAAGTACGCCCCCTATTGACGTCAATGACGGTAAATGG
CCCGCCTGGCATTATGCCCAGTACATGACCTTATGGGACTTTCCTACTTGGCAGTACATCTACGTATTAG
TCATCGCTATTACCATGGTGATGCGGTTTTGGCAGTACATCAATGGGCGTGGATAGCGGTTTGACTCACG
GGGATTTCCAAGTCTCCACCCCATTGACGTCAATGGGAGTTTGTTTTGGCACCAAAATCAACGGGACTTT
CCAAAATGTCGTAACAACTCCGCCCCATTGACGCAAATGGGCGGTAGGCGTGTACGGTGGGAGGTCTATA
TAAGCAGAGCTGGTTTAGTGAACCGTCAGATCCGCTAGCGCTACCGGACTCAGATCTCGAGCTCAAGCTT
CGAATTCTGCAGTCGACGGTACCGCGGGCCCGGGATCCAACCGGTCGCCACCATGGTCTCAAAGGGAGAG
GAGGAAAACATGGCTAGTACACCATTTAAATTTCAACTTAAAGGAACCATCAATGGCAAATCGTTTACCG
TTGAAGGCGAAGGTGAAGGGAACTCACATGAAGGTTCTCATAAAGGAAAATATGTTTGTACAAGTGGAAA
ACTACCGATGTCATGGGCAGCACTTGGGACAACCTTTGGTTATGGAATGAAATATTATACCAAATATCCT
AGTGGACTGAAGAACTGGTTTCGTGAAGTAATGCCCGGAGGCTTTACCTACGATCGTCATATTCAATATA
AAGGCGATGGGAGTATCCATGCAAAACACCAACACTTTATGAAAAATGGGACTTATCACAACATTGTAGA
ATTTACCGGTCAGGATTTTAAAGAAAATAGTCCAGTCTTAACTGGAGATATGAATGTCTCATTACCGAAT
GAAGTCCCACAAATACCCAGAGATGATGGAGTAGAATGCCCAGTGACCTTGCTTTATCCTTTATTATCGG
ATAAATCAAAATACGTCGAGGCTCACCAATATACAATCTGCAAGCCTCTTCATAATCAACCAGCACCTGA
TGTCCCATATCACTGGATTCGTAAACAATACACACAAAGCAAAGATGATGCCGAGGAACGCGATCATATC
TGTCAATCAGAGACTCTCGAAGCACACTTAAAGGGCATGGACGAGCTGTATAAGGGTGGGTCAGGCGGAT
CCGGTGGTAGCGGTGGTAGCGGTGGTAGCGAGGAACTCTTTAAGAAGCATAAAATCGTAGCTGTGCTCAG
AGCAAATTCAGTAGAGGAGGCGAAGAAAAAGGCCCTGGCCGTTTTCCTGGGCGGAGTCCACCTCATCGAA
ATTACTTTTACTGTCCCCGACGCAGATACAGTCATAAAAGAGTTGAGTTTTCTCAAAGAGATGGGGGCGA
TCATCGGTGCCGGGACGGTTACGTCAGTCGAGCAGTGCCGGAAAGCAGTGGAGTCAGGAGCGGAATTTAT
CGTATCTCCACATCTGGATGAGGAAATATCTCAATTCTGTAAAGAAAAAGGTGTCTTTTACATGCCCGGC
GTTATGACGCCAACGGAGCTGGTGAAGGCCATGAAGCTGGGACACACGATACTGGCTCTCTTTCCAGGCG
AAGTGGTCGGTCCTCAATTCGTCAAGGCAATGAAAGGGCCTTTCCCCAACGTTAAATTCGTCCCGACTGG
GGGAGTAAACTTGGACAATGTTTGCGAATGGTTTAAGGCAGGGGTACTCGCTGTTGGAGTTGGTTCCGCA
TTGGTAAAAGGTACGCCTGTCGAAGTGGCAGAAAAGGCAAAGGCTTTCGTTGAGAAGATCCGCGGATGTA
CTGAATAGGCGACTCTAGATCATAATCAGCCATACCACATTTGTAGAGGTTTTACTTGCTTTAAAAAACC
TCCCACACCTCCCCCTGAACCTGAAACATAAAATGAATGCAATTGTTGTTGTTAACTTGTTTATTGCAGC
TTATAATGGTTACAAATAAAGCAATAGCATCACAAATTTCACAAATAAAGCATTTTTTTCACTGCATTCT
AGTTGTGGTTTGTCCAAACTCATCAATGTATCTTAAGGCGTAAATTGTAAGCGTTAATATTTTGTTAAAA
TTCGCGTTAAATTTTTGTTAAATCAGCTCATTTTTTAACCAATAGGCCGAAATCGGCAAAATCCCTTATA
AATCAAAAGAATAGACCGAGATAGGGT
[37 nt withheld, positions 3108-3144]
AAAGAACGTGGACTCCAACGTCAAAGG
[49 nt withheld, positions 3172-3220]
T
[91 nt withheld, positions 3222-3312]
G
[124 nt withheld, positions 3314-3437]
CAGGTGGCACTTTTCGGGGAAATGTGCGCGGAACCCCTATTTGTTTATTTTTCTAAATACATTCAAATAT
GTATCCGCTCATGAGACAATAACCCTGATAAATGCTTCAATAATATTGAAAAAGGAAGAGTCCTGAGGCG
GAAAGAACCAGCTGTGGAATGTGTGTCAGTTAGGGTGTGGAAAGTCCCCAGGCTCCCCAGCAGGCAGAAG
TATGCAAAGCATGCATCTCAATTAGTCAGCAACCAGGTGTGGAAAGTCCCCAGGCTCCCCAGCAGGCAGA
AGTATGCAAAGCATGCATCTCAATTAGTCAGCAACCATAGTCCCGCCCCTAACTCCGCCCATCCCGCCCC
TAACTCCGCCCAGTTCCGCCCATTCTCCGCCCCATGGCTGACTAATTTTTTTTATTTATGCAGAGGCCGA
GGCCGCCTCGGCCTCTGAGCTATTCCAGAAGTAGTGAGGAGGCTTTTTTGGAGGCCTAGGCTTTTGCAAA
GATCGATCAAGAGACAGGATGAGGATCGTTTCGCATGATTGAACAAGATGGATTGCACGCAGGTTCTCCG
GCCGCTTGGGTGGAGAGGCTATTCGGCTATGACTGGGCACAACAGACAATCGGCTGCTCTGATGCCGCCG
TGTTCCGGCTGTCAGCGCAGGGGCGCCCGGTTCTTTTTGTCAAGACCGACCTGTCCGGTGCCCTGAATGA
ACTGCAAGACGAGGCAGCGCGGCTATCGTGGCTGGCCACGACGGGCGTTCCTTGCGCAGCTGTGCTCGAC
GTTGTCACTGAAGCGGGAAGGGACTGGCTGCTATTGGGCGAAGTGCCGGGGCAGGATCTCCTGTCATCTC
ACCTTGCTCCTGCCGAGAAAGTATCCATCATGGCTGATGCAATGCGGCGGCTGCATACGCTTGATCCGGC
TACCTGCCCATTCGACCACCAAGCGAAACATCGCATCGAGCGAGCACGTACTCGGATGGAAGCCGGTCTT
GTCGATCAGGATGATCTGGACGAAGAGCATCAGGGGCTCGCGCCAGCCGAACTGTTCGCCAGGCTCAAGG
CGAGCATGCCCGACGGCGAGGATCTCGTCGTGACCCATGGCGATGCCTGCTTGCCGAATATCATGGTGGA
AAATGGCCGCTTTTCTGGATTCATCGACTGTGGCCGGCTGGGTGTGGCGGACCGCTATCAGGACATAGCG
TTGGCTACCCGTGATATTGCTGAAGAGCTTGGCGGCGAATGGGCTGACCGCTTCCTCGTGCTTTACGGTA
TCGCCGCTCCCGATTCGCAGCGCATCGCCTTCTATCGCCTTCTTGACGAGTTCTTCTGAGCGGGACTCTG
GGGTTCGAAATGACCGACCAAGCGACGCCCAACCTGCCATCACGAGATTTCGATTCCACCGCCGCCTTCT
ATGAAAGGTTGGGCTTCGGAATCGTTTTCCGGGACGCCGGCTGGATGATCCTCCAGCGCGGGGATCTCAT
GCTGGAGTTCTTCGCCCACCCTAGGGGGAGGCTAACTGAAACACGGAAGGAGACAATACCGGAAGGAACC
CGCGCTATGACGGCAATAAAAAGACAGAATAAAACGCACGGTGTTGGGTCGTTTGTTCATAAACGCGGGG
TTCGGTCCCAGGGCTGGCACTCTGTCGATACCCCACCGAGACCCCATTGGGGCCAATACGCCCGCGTTTC
TTCCTTTTCCCCACCCCACCCCCCAAGTTCGGGTGAAGGCCCAGGGCTCGCAGCCAACGTCGGGGCGGCA
GGCCCTGCCATAGCCTCAGGTTACTCATATATACTTTAGATTGATTTAAAACTTCATTTTTAATTTAAAA
GGATCTAGGTGAAGATCCTTTTTGATAATCTCATGACCAAAATCCCTTAACGTGAGTTTTCGTTCCACTG
AGCGTCAGACCCCGTAGAAAAGATCAAAGGATCTTC
